Addgene plasmid #223162: pBK1876-AAV-EFSNC-dSaCas9-KRAB-MECP2(APOE-gRNA2)
Purpose: Expression of KRAB and truncated MECP2 with dSaCas9 and gRNA2 targeting human/mouse APOE
Depositing lab: Boris Kantor. Depositing organization: Duke University. Publication: All-in-one AAV-delivered epigenome-editing platform: proof-of-concept and therapeutic implications for neurodegenerative disorders. Kantor B, Odonovan B, Rittiner J, Hodgson D, Lindner N, Guerrero S, Dong W, Zhang A, Chiba-Falek O. bioRxiv [Preprint]. 2024 May 19:2023.04.14.536951. doi: 10.1101/2023.04.14.536951. PubMed 38798630.
Backbone
  Vector backbone: Unknown
  Vector type: Mammalian Expression, AAV, CRISPR
Growth in bacteria
  Bacterial resistance: Ampicillin, 100 μg/mL
  Growth temperature: 37°C
  Growth strain: NEB Stable
  Copy number: High Copy
Gene/Insert
  Gene/Insert name: KRAB-MECP2
  gRNA/shRNA sequence: Unspecified
  Species: H. sapiens (human)
  Mutation: Encodes aa 204-310 (MECP2)
  Entrez Gene: MECP2 (a.k.a. AUTSX3, MRX16, MRX79, MRXS13, MRXSL, PPMX, RS, RTS, RTT)
  Promoter: EF1a
  Tag / fusion protein: 3xFLAG (N terminal on backbone)
  Cloning method: Unknown
Terms and licenses: Academic/Nonprofit Terms; Industry Terms: Not Available to Industry
Depositor comments: Targets human and mouse ApoE. Please visit https://doi.org/10.1101/2023.04.14.536951 for bioRxiv preprint.
How to cite: pBK1876-AAV-EFSNC-dSaCas9-KRAB-MECP2(APOE-gRNA2) was a gift from Boris Kantor (Addgene plasmid # 223162 ; http://n2t.net/addgene:223162 ; RRID:Addgene_223162)
