[The description below was written by a language model from this plasmid's Addgene catalogue record and pLannotate feature annotations shown in this document.]
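Description:
pBK1876-AAV-EFSNC-dSaCas9-KRAB-MECP2(APOE-gRNA2) is a 7,541-nt all-in-one AAV transfer plasmid for CRISPR-based epigenetic repression of APOE in mammalian cells. The parental backbone is not recorded. In bacteria it is a high-copy plasmid carrying a ColE1/pUC-type origin and a β-lactamase gene for ampicillin selection, and it also has an f1 phage origin. The annotation shows one full AAV2 inverted terminal repeat downstream of the payload. On the upstream side only short ITR fragments are called, which may reflect the difficulty of sequencing or annotating these repeats rather than their absence. The ITRs define the segment that is packaged into AAV particles.

Between the ITRs sit two expression units. In the first, the compact EF-1α core promoter drives a single fusion protein, consisting of an N-terminal 3xFLAG tag, Staphylococcus aureus Cas9 (nuclease-dead according to the construct name and purpose), a bipartite nucleoplasmin nuclear localization signal, the KRAB repression domain from ZNF10, and a truncated human MECP2 fragment (amino acids 204–310). This unit ends in a short synthetic polyadenylation signal. In the second, a human U6 RNA polymerase III promoter drives a guide RNA with the SaCas9 scaffold. The spacer, designated gRNA2, is reported to target both human and mouse APOE, although its sequence is not given in the record.

The small SaCas9 ortholog, the minimal promoter and poly(A) signal, and the trimmed MECP2 domain together keep the effector and guide within the limited packaging capacity of one AAV vector. The guide recruits the catalytically inactive Cas9 to APOE, where the tandem KRAB and MECP2 repressor domains silence transcription without cutting DNA. The associated work presents this as a proof-of-concept epigenome-editing platform with relevance to neurodegenerative disorders.
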