Features (pLannotate 1.2.2; 20 found; start..end, strand, type, name):
     12..39      +  repeat_region  AAV2 ITR (fragment): inverted terminal repeat of adeno-associated virus serotype 2 inverted
     68..95      +  repeat_region  AAV2 ITR (fragment): inverted terminal repeat of adeno-associated virus serotype 2 inverted
    142..160     +  CDS            small t antigen (fragment): SV40 (simian virus 40) small t antigen
    186..397     +  promoter       EF-1α core promoter: core promoter for human elongation factor EF-1α
    414..479     +  CDS            3xFLAG: three tandem FLAG® epitope tags, followed by an enterokinase cleavage site
    558..3713    +  CDS            cas9: CAS9_STAAU - Experimental evidence at protein level: Swiss-Prot protein existence level 1. CRISPR (clustered regularly interspaced short palindromic repeat) is an adaptive immune system that provides protection against mobile genetic elements (viruses, transposable elements and conjugative plasmids). CRISPR clusters contain spacers, sequences complementary to antecedent mobile elements, and target invading nucleic acids. CRISPR clusters are transcribed and processed into CRISPR RNA (crRNA). In type II CRISPR systems correct processing of pre-crRNA requires a trans- encoded small RNA (tracrRNA)
   3714..3761    +  CDS            nucleoplasmin NLS: bipartite nuclear localization signal from nucleoplasmin
   3807..3992    +  CDS            KRAB: Krüppel-associated box (KRAB) transcriptional repression domain from the human zinc finger protein ZNF10 (Margolin et al., 1994)
   3990..4337    +  CDS            MECP2 (fragment): MECP2_HUMAN - Experimental evidence at protein level: Swiss-Prot protein existence level 1. Chromosomal protein that binds to methylated DNA. It can bind specifically to a single methyl-CpG pair. It is not influenced by sequences flanking the methyl-CpGs. Mediates transcriptional repression through interaction with histone deacetylase and the corepressor SIN3A. Binds both 5-methylcytosine (5mC) and 5-hydroxymethylcytosine (5hmC)- containing DNA, with a preference for 5-methylcytosine (5mC). From Homo sapiens (Human).
   4386..4434    +  polyA_signal   poly(A) signal: synthetic polyadenylation signal
   4446..4686    +  promoter       U6 promoter: RNA polymerase III promoter for human U6 snRNA
   4715..4790    +  misc_RNA       Sa gRNA scaffold: guide RNA scaffold for the Staphylococcus aureus CRISPR/Cas9 system
   4804..4944    +  repeat_region  AAV2 ITR: inverted terminal repeat of adeno-associated virus serotype 2 inverted
   4949..5000    -  misc_feature   bom (fragment): basis of mobility region from pBR322
   5019..5474    +  rep_origin     f1 ori (sequence partly withheld): f1 bacteriophage origin of replication; arrow indicates direction of (+) strand synthesis
   5475..5524    -  misc_feature   bom (fragment): basis of mobility region from pBR322
   5626..5661    -  CDS            rop (fragment): Rop protein, which maintains plasmids at low copy number; rop
   5756..5860    +  promoter       AmpR promoter: bla
   5861..6721    +  CDS            AmpR: β-lactamase; bla; confers resistance to ampicillin, carbenicillin, and related antibiotics
   6892..7480    +  rep_origin     ori: high-copy-number ColE1/pMB1/pBR322/pUC origin of replication
>Addgene plasmid #223162 | pBK1876-AAV-EFSNC-dSaCas9-KRAB-MECP2(APOE-gRNA2) | addgene full sequence | sequence record 442997 | Addgene NGS Result
CCTGCAGGCAGCTGCGCGCTCGCTCGCTCACTGAGGCCGCCCGGGCGTCGGGCGACCTTTGGTCGCCCGG
CCTCAGTGAGCGAGCGAGCGCGCAGAGAGGGAGTGGCCAACTCCATCACTAGGGGTTCCTGCGGCCTCTA
GCTAGGTCTTGAAAGGAGTGGGAATTGGCTCCGGTGCCCGTCAGTGGGCAGAGCGCACATCGCCCACAGT
CCCCGAGAAGTTGGGGGGAGGGGTCGGCAATTGATCCGGTGCCTAGAGAAGGTGGCGCGGGGTAAACTGG
GAAAGTGATGTCGTGTACTGGCTCCGCCTTTTTCCCGAGGGTGGGGGAGAACCGTATATAAGTGCAGTAG
TCGCCGTGAACGTTCTTTTTCGCAACGGGTTTGCCGCCAGAACACAGGACCGGTGCCACCATGGACTACA
AAGACCATGACGGTGATTATAAAGATCATGACATAGATTACAAGGATGACGATGACAAGGGTGGATCGCC
AAAGAAAAAGAGGAAAGTCGCCCCAAAGAAGAAGCGGAAGGTCGGTATCCACGGAGTCCCAGCAGCCAAG
CGGAACTACATCCTGGGCCTGGCCATCGGCATCACCAGCGTGGGCTACGGCATCATCGACTACGAGACAC
GGGACGTGATCGATGCCGGCGTGCGGCTGTTCAAAGAGGCCAACGTGGAAAACAACGAGGGCAGGCGGAG
CAAGAGAGGCGCCAGAAGGCTGAAGCGGCGGAGGCGGCATAGAATCCAGAGAGTGAAGAAGCTGCTGTTC
GACTACAACCTGCTGACCGACCACAGCGAGCTGAGCGGCATCAACCCCTACGAGGCCAGAGTGAAGGGCC
TGAGCCAGAAGCTGAGCGAGGAAGAGTTCTCTGCCGCCCTGCTGCACCTGGCCAAGAGAAGAGGCGTGCA
CAACGTGAACGAGGTGGAAGAGGACACCGGCAACGAGCTGTCCACCAAAGAGCAGATCAGCCGGAACAGC
AAGGCCCTGGAAGAGAAATACGTGGCCGAACTGCAGCTGGAACGGCTGAAGAAAGACGGCGAAGTGCGGG
GCAGCATCAACAGATTCAAGACCAGCGACTACGTGAAAGAAGCCAAACAGCTGCTGAAGGTGCAGAAGGC
CTACCACCAGCTGGACCAGAGCTTCATCGACACCTACATCGACCTGCTGGAAACCCGGCGGACCTACTAT
GAGGGACCTGGCGAGGGCAGCCCCTTCGGCTGGAAGGACATCAAAGAATGGTACGAGATGCTGATGGGCC
ACTGCACCTACTTCCCCGAGGAACTGCGGAGCGTGAAGTACGCCTACAACGCCGACCTGTACAACGCCCT
GAACGACCTGAACAATCTCGTGATCACCAGGGACGAGAACGAGAAGCTGGAATATTACGAGAAGTTCCAG
ATCATCGAGAACGTGTTCAAGCAGAAGAAGAAGCCCACCCTGAAGCAGATCGCCAAAGAAATCCTCGTGA
ACGAAGAGGATATTAAGGGCTACAGAGTGACCAGCACCGGCAAGCCCGAGTTCACCAACCTGAAGGTGTA
CCACGACATCAAGGACATTACCGCCCGGAAAGAGATTATTGAGAACGCCGAGCTGCTGGATCAGATTGCC
AAGATCCTGACCATCTACCAGAGCAGCGAGGACATCCAGGAAGAACTGACCAATCTGAACTCCGAGCTGA
CCCAGGAAGAGATCGAGCAGATCTCTAATCTGAAGGGCTATACCGGCACCCACAACCTGAGCCTGAAGGC
CATCAACCTGATCCTGGACGAGCTGTGGCACACCAACGACAACCAGATCGCTATCTTCAACCGGCTGAAG
CTGGTGCCCAAGAAGGTGGACCTGTCCCAGCAGAAAGAGATCCCCACCACCCTGGTGGACGACTTCATCC
TGAGCCCCGTCGTGAAGAGAAGCTTCATCCAGAGCATCAAAGTGATCAACGCCATCATCAAGAAGTACGG
CCTGCCCAACGACATCATTATCGAGCTGGCCCGCGAGAAGAACTCCAAGGACGCCCAGAAAATGATCAAC
GAGATGCAGAAGCGGAACCGGCAGACCAACGAGCGGATCGAGGAAATCATCCGGACCACCGGCAAAGAGA
ACGCCAAGTACCTGATCGAGAAGATCAAGCTGCACGACATGCAGGAAGGCAAGTGCCTGTACAGCCTGGA
AGCCATCCCTCTGGAAGATCTGCTGAACAACCCCTTCAACTATGAGGTGGACCACATCATCCCCAGAAGC
GTGTCCTTCGACAACAGCTTCAACAACAAGGTGCTCGTGAAGCAGGAAGAAGCCAGCAAGAAGGGCAACC
GGACCCCATTCCAGTACCTGAGCAGCAGCGACAGCAAGATCAGCTACGAAACCTTCAAGAAGCACATCCT
GAATCTGGCCAAGGGCAAGGGCAGAATCAGCAAGACCAAGAAAGAGTATCTGCTGGAAGAACGGGACATC
AACAGGTTCTCCGTGCAGAAAGACTTCATCAACCGGAACCTGGTGGATACCAGATACGCCACCAGAGGCC
TGATGAACCTGCTGCGGAGCTACTTCAGAGTGAACAACCTGGACGTGAAAGTGAAGTCCATCAATGGCGG
CTTCACCAGCTTTCTGCGGCGGAAGTGGAAGTTTAAGAAAGAGCGGAACAAGGGGTACAAGCACCACGCC
GAGGACGCCCTGATCATTGCCAACGCCGATTTCATCTTCAAAGAGTGGAAGAAACTGGACAAGGCCAAAA
AAGTGATGGAAAACCAGATGTTCGAGGAAAAGCAGGCCGAGAGCATGCCCGAGATCGAAACCGAGCAGGA
GTACAAAGAGATCTTCATCACCCCCCACCAGATCAAGCACATTAAGGACTTCAAGGACTACAAGTACAGC
CACCGGGTGGACAAGAAGCCTAATAGAGAGCTGATTAACGACACCCTGTACTCCACCCGGAAGGACGACA
AGGGCAACACCCTGATCGTGAACAATCTGAACGGCCTGTACGACAAGGACAATGACAAGCTGAAAAAGCT
GATCAACAAGAGCCCCGAAAAGCTGCTGATGTACCACCACGACCCCCAGACCTACCAGAAACTGAAGCTG
ATTATGGAACAGTACGGCGACGAGAAGAATCCCCTGTACAAGTACTACGAGGAAACCGGGAACTACCTGA
CCAAGTACTCCAAAAAGGACAACGGCCCCGTGATCAAGAAGATTAAGTATTACGGCAACAAACTGAACGC
CCATCTGGACATCACCGACGACTACCCCAACAGCAGAAACAAGGTCGTGAAGCTGTCCCTGAAGCCCTAC
AGATTCGACGTGTACCTGGACAATGGCGTGTACAAGTTCGTGACCGTGAAGAATCTGGATGTGATCAAAA
AAGAAAACTACTACGAAGTGAATAGCAAGTGCTATGAGGAAGCTAAGAAGCTGAAGAAGATCAGCAACCA
GGCCGAGTTTATCGCCTCCTTCTACAACAACGATCTGATCAAGATCAACGGCGAGCTGTATAGAGTGATC
GGCGTGAACAACGACCTGCTGAACCGGATCGAAGTGAACATGATCGACATCACCTACCGCGAGTACCTGG
AAAACATGAACGACAAGAGGCCCCCCAGGATCATTAAGACAATCGCCTCCAAGACCCAGAGCATTAAGAA
GTACAGCACAGACATTCTGGGCAACCTGTATGAAGTGAAATCTAAGAAGCACCCTCAGATCATCAAAAAG
GGCAAAAGGCCGGCGGCCACGAAAAAGGCCGGCCAGGCAAAAAAGAAAAAGGGATCCGGTGGAGGAAGTG
GCGGGTCAGGGTCGGGTGGCACTAGTCGGACACTGGTGACCTTCAAGGATGTATTTGTGGACTTCACCAG
GGAGGAGTGGAAGCTGCTGGACACTGCTCAGCAGATCGTGTACAGAAATGTGATGCTGGAGAACTATAAG
AACCTGGTTTCCTTGGGTTATCAGCTTACTAAGCCAGATGTGATCCTCCGGTTGGAGAAGGGAGAAGAGC
CCTCGGGAGGTGGTTCGGGAGGTGGTTCGGAGGGTGTGCAGGTGAAAAGGGTCCTGGAGAAAAGTCCTGG
GAAGCTCCTTGTCAAGATGCCTTTTCAAACTTCGCCAGGGGGCAAGGCTGAGGGGGGTGGGGCCACCACA
TCCACCCAGGTCATGGTGATCAAACGCCCCGGCAGGAAGCGAAAAGCTGAGGCCGACCCTCAGGCCATTC
CCAAGAAACGGGGCCGAAAGCCGGGGAGTGTGGTGGCAGCCGCTGCCGCCGAGGCCAAAAAGAAAGCCGT
GAAGGAGTCTTCTATCCGATCTGTGCAGGAGACAGTACTCCCCATCAAGAAGCGCAAGACCCGGGAGGCT
AGCGGAGGTGGTTCGCCAAAGAAGAAACGGAAGGTGGGATCCTGAAATAAAAGATCTTTGTTTTCATTAG
ATCTGTGTGTTGGTTTTTTGTGTGCGGCCGGTACCGAGGGCCTATTTCCCATGATTCCTTCATATTTGCA
TATACGATACAAGGCTGTTAGAGAGATAATTGGAATTAATTTGACTGTAAACACAAAGATATTAGTACAA
AATACGTGACGTAGAAAGTAATAATTTCTTGGGTAGTTTGCAGTTTTAAAATTATGTTTTAAAATGGACT
ATCATATGCTTACCGTAACTTGAAAGTATTTCGATTTCTTGGCTTTATATATCTTGTGGAAAGGACGAAA
CACCGCCTCAGCCTCCCAAGTAGCGTTTTAGTACTCTGGAAACAGAATCTACTAAAACAAGGCAAAATGC
CGTGTTTATCTCGTCAACTTGTTGGCGAGATTTTTGCGGCCGCAGGAACCCCTAGTGATGGAGTTGGCCA
CTCCCTCTCTGCGCGCTCGCTCGCTCACTGAGGCCGGGCGACCAAAGGTCGCCCGACGCCCGGGCTTTGC
CCGGGCGGCCTCAGTGAGCGAGCGAGCGCGCAGCTGCCTGCAGGGGCGCCTGATGCGGTATTTTCTCCTT
ACGCATCTGTGCGGTATTTCACACCGCATA
[95 nt withheld, positions 5001-5095]
T
[46 nt withheld, positions 5097-5142]
C
[141 nt withheld, positions 5144-5284]
CCTTTGACGTTGGAGTCCACGTTCTTT
[37 nt withheld, positions 5312-5348]
ACTCTATCTCGGGCTATTCTTTTGATTTATAAGGGATTTTGCCGATTTCGGTCTATTGGTTAAAAAATGA
GCTGATTTAACAAAAATTTAACGCGAATTTTAACAAAATATTAACGTTTACAATTTTATGGTGCACTCTC
AGTACAATCTGCTCTGATGCCGCATAGTTAAGCCAGCCCCGACACCCGCCAACACCCGCTGACGCGCCCT
GACGGGCTTGTCTGCTCCCGGCATCCGCTTACAGACAAGCTGTGACCGTCTCCGGGAGCTGCATGTGTCA
GAGGTTTTCACCGTCATCACCGAAACGCGCGAGACGAAAGGGCCTCGTGATACGCCTATTTTTATAGGTT
AATGTCATGATAATAATGGTTTCTTAGACGTCAGGTGGCACTTTTCGGGGAAATGTGCGCGGAACCCCTA
TTTGTTTATTTTTCTAAATACATTCAAATATGTATCCGCTCATGAGACAATAACCCTGATAAATGCTTCA
ATAATATTGAAAAAGGAAGAGTATGAGTATTCAACATTTCCGTGTCGCCCTTATTCCCTTTTTTGCGGCA
TTTTGCCTTCCTGTTTTTGCTCACCCAGAAACGCTGGTGAAAGTAAAAGATGCTGAAGATCAGTTGGGTG
CACGAGTGGGTTACATCGAACTGGATCTCAACAGCGGTAAGATCCTTGAGAGTTTTCGCCCCGAAGAACG
TTTTCCAATGATGAGCACTTTTAAAGTTCTGCTATGTGGCGCGGTATTATCCCGTATTGACGCCGGGCAA
GAGCAACTCGGTCGCCGCATACACTATTCTCAGAATGACTTGGTTGAGTACTCACCAGTCACAGAAAAGC
ATCTTACGGATGGCATGACAGTAAGAGAATTATGCAGTGCTGCCATAACCATGAGTGATAACACTGCGGC
CAACTTACTTCTGACAACGATCGGAGGACCGAAGGAGCTAACCGCTTTTTTGCACAACATGGGGGATCAT
GTAACTCGCCTTGATCGTTGGGAACCGGAGCTGAATGAAGCCATACCAAACGACGAGCGTGACACCACGA
TGCCTGTAGCAATGGCAACAACGTTGCGCAAACTATTAACTGGCGAACTACTTACTCTAGCTTCCCGGCA
ACAATTAATAGACTGGATGGAGGCGGATAAAGTTGCAGGACCACTTCTGCGCTCGGCCCTTCCGGCTGGC
TGGTTTATTGCTGATAAATCTGGAGCCGGTGAGCGTGGAAGCCGCGGTATCATTGCAGCACTGGGGCCAG
ATGGTAAGCCCTCCCGTATCGTAGTTATCTACACGACGGGGAGTCAGGCAACTATGGATGAACGAAATAG
ACAGATCGCTGAGATAGGTGCCTCACTGATTAAGCATTGGTAACTGTCAGACCAAGTTTACTCATATATA
CTTTAGATTGATTTAAAACTTCATTTTTAATTTAAAAGGATCTAGGTGAAGATCCTTTTTGATAATCTCA
TGACCAAAATCCCTTAACGTGAGTTTTCGTTCCACTGAGCGTCAGACCCCGTAGAAAAGATCAAAGGATC
TTCTTGAGATCCTTTTTTTCTGCGCGTAATCTGCTGCTTGCAAACAAAAAAACCACCGCTACCAGCGGTG
GTTTGTTTGCCGGATCAAGAGCTACCAACTCTTTTTCCGAAGGTAACTGGCTTCAGCAGAGCGCAGATAC
CAAATACTGTTCTTCTAGTGTAGCCGTAGTTAGGCCACCACTTCAAGAACTCTGTAGCACCGCCTACATA
CCTCGCTCTGCTAATCCTGTTACCAGTGGCTGCTGCCAGTGGCGATAAGTCGTGTCTTACCGGGTTGGAC
TCAAGACGATAGTTACCGGATAAGGCGCAGCGGTCGGGCTGAACGGGGGGTTCGTGCACACAGCCCAGCT
TGGAGCGAACGACCTACACCGAACTGAGATACCTACAGCGTGAGCTATGAGAAAGCGCCACGCTTCCCGA
AGGGAGAAAGGCGGACAGGTATCCGGTAAGCGGCAGGGTCGGAACAGGAGAGCGCACGAGGGAGCTTCCA
GGGGGAAACGCCTGGTATCTTTATAGTCCTGTCGGGTTTCGCCACCTCTGACTTGAGCGTCGATTTTTGT
GATGCTCGTCAGGGGGGCGGAGCCTATGGAAAAACGCCAGCAACGCGGCCTTTTTACGGTTCCTGGCCTT
TTGCTGGCCTTTTGCTCACATGT
